Addgene plasmid #12286: pIRES2-EGFP-SHP2DA
Depositing lab: Anton Bennett. Depositing organization: Yale University. Publication: The major vault protein is a novel substrate for the tyrosine phosphatase SHP-2 and scaffold protein in epidermal growth factor signaling. Kolli S, Zito CI, Mossink MH, Wiemer EA, Bennett AM. J Biol Chem. 2004 Jul 9. 279(28):29374-85. 10.1074/jbc.M313955200 PubMed 15133037.
Backbone
  Vector backbone: pIRES2-EGFP
  Backbone manufacturer: Clontech
  Backbone size w/o insert (bp): 3500
  Vector type: Mammalian Expression
  Selectable markers: Neomycin (select with G418)
Growth in bacteria
  Bacterial resistance: Kanamycin, 50 μg/mL
  Growth temperature: 37°C
  Growth strain: DH5alpha
  Copy number: Unknown
Gene/Insert
  Gene/Insert name: SHP-2DA (alt names: PTP2C; PTP-1D)
  Species: H. sapiens (human)
  Insert size (bp): 1900
  Mutation: Aspartic Acid 425 mutated to Alanine
  GenBank ID: NP_002825
  Entrez Gene: PTPN11 (a.k.a. BPTP3, CFC, JMML, METCDS, NS1, PTP-1D, PTP2C, SH-PTP2, SH-PTP3, SHP2)
  Tag / fusion protein: Myc (C terminal on insert)
  Cloning method: Restriction Enzyme; 5′ cloning site EcoRI (not destroyed); 3′ cloning site EcoRI (not destroyed)
  Sequencing primers: 5′ CMV-F
Resource information
  A portion of this plasmid was derived from a plasmid made by: Neel.BG Department of Medicine, Beth Israel Deaconess Medical Center, Boston, Massachusetts 02115, USA.
Terms and licenses: Academic/Nonprofit Terms; Industry Terms: Not Available to Industry
How to cite: pIRES2-EGFP-SHP2DA was a gift from Anton Bennett (Addgene plasmid # 12286 ; http://n2t.net/addgene:12286 ; RRID:Addgene_12286)
