[The description below was written by a language model from this plasmid's Addgene catalogue record and pLannotate feature annotations shown in this document.]
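Description:
pIRES2-EGFP-SHP2DA is a mammalian expression plasmid built on the Clontech pIRES2-EGFP backbone, carrying a mutant form of the human tyrosine phosphatase SHP-2 (PTPN11, also known as PTP2C or PTP-1D). The sequenced plasmid is about 7.1 kb. This is larger than the sum of the catalogue's listed backbone (3.5 kb) and insert (1.9 kb) sizes, so the backbone figure appears to be understated. In bacteria the plasmid replicates from a high-copy ColE1/pUC-type origin, and it also carries an f1 phage origin. A single Tn5 NeoR/KanR gene serves for selection in both hosts. A bacterial bla-type promoter drives it for kanamycin resistance in E. coli, and the SV40 enhancer/early promoter with an HSV TK polyadenylation signal drives it for G418 selection of transfected mammalian cells. The short ble, large T antigen and bGH poly(A) hits in the feature table are fragments, most likely backbone remnants rather than functional elements.

The payload is a bicistronic cassette under the human CMV immediate-early enhancer and promoter. The SHP-2 coding sequence was inserted at an EcoRI site in the multiple cloning site and carries a C-terminal Myc epitope, annotated as a partial match to a Myc tag array. It is followed by the EMCV IRES, EGFP and an SV40 polyadenylation signal. Both proteins are translated from one transcript, so EGFP fluorescence marks the cells that express the phosphatase without being fused to it. The insert bears an aspartate 425 to alanine substitution. Mutating the catalytic-loop aspartate of a tyrosine phosphatase generally produces a "substrate-trapping" enzyme that binds phosphorylated targets but turns them over poorly. This fits the associated publication, which identified the major vault protein as an SHP-2 substrate in epidermal growth factor signalling. Likely uses are capturing or studying SHP-2 substrates in transfected cells, with the Myc tag available for detection or immunoprecipitation.
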