Features (pLannotate 1.2.2; 18 found; start..end, strand, type, name):
     68..371     +  enhancer       CMV enhancer: human cytomegalovirus immediate early enhancer
    372..575     +  promoter       CMV promoter: human cytomegalovirus (CMV) immediate early promoter
    598..641     +  misc_feature   MCS (fragment): multiple cloning site
    656..2434    +  CDS            PTPN11: PTN11_HUMAN - Also known as PTP2C, SHPTP2. Experimental evidence at protein level: Swiss-Prot protein existence level 1. Acts downstream of various receptor and cytoplasmic protein tyrosine kinases to participate in the signal transduction from the cell surface to the nucleus (PubMed:10655584, PubMed:18559669, PubMed:18829466, PubMed:26742426, PubMed:28074573). Positively regulates MAPK signal transduction pathway (PubMed:28074573). Dephosphorylates GAB1, ARHGAP35 and EGFR (PubMed:28074573). Dephosphorylates ROCK2 at 'Tyr-722' resulting in stimulation of its RhoA binding activity (PubMed:18559
   2435..2458    +  CDS            3xMyc (fragment): 3 tandem Myc epitope tags
   2462..2498    +  misc_feature   MCS (fragment): multiple cloning site
   2500..3086    +  misc_feature   IRES2: internal ribosome entry site (IRES) of the encephalomyocarditis virus (EMCV)
   3087..3806    +  CDS            EGFP: the original enhanced GFP (Yang et al., 1996) mammalian codon-optimized
   3823..3906    +  CDS            large T antigen (fragment): large T antigen from SV40 (simian virus 40)
   3929..4050    +  polyA_signal   SV40 poly(A) signal: SV40 polyadenylation signal
   4084..4512    -  rep_origin     f1 ori (sequence partly withheld): f1 bacteriophage origin of replication; arrow indicates direction of (+) strand synthesis
   4539..4643    +  promoter       AmpR promoter: bla
   4645..5002    +  promoter       SV40 promoter: SV40 enhancer and early promoter
   5037..5831    +  CDS            NeoR/KanR: aminoglycoside phosphotransferase from Tn5; aph(3')-II (or nptII); confers resistance to neomycin, kanamycin, and G418 (Geneticin®)
   5852..6004    +  CDS            ble (fragment): BLE_KLEPN - Experimental evidence at protein level: Swiss-Prot protein existence level 1. Binding protein with a strong affinity to the bleomycin family of antibiotics. Binds to CL990; an antimitotic-antibiotic compound. From Klebsiella pneumoniae.
   6063..6110    +  polyA_signal   HSV TK poly(A) signal: herpes simplex virus thymidine kinase polyadenylation signal (Cole and Stacy, 1985)
   6201..6217    -  polyA_signal   bGH poly(A) signal (fragment): bovine growth hormone polyadenylation signal
   6439..7027    +  rep_origin     ori: high-copy-number ColE1/pMB1/pBR322/pUC origin of replication
>Addgene plasmid #12286 | pIRES2-EGFP-SHP2DA | addgene full sequence | sequence record 142546 | Addgene NGS Result
CATGCATTAGTTATTAATAGTAATCAATTACGGGGTCATTAGTTCATAGCCCATATATGGAGTTCCGCGT
TACATAACTTACGGTAAATGGCCCGCCTGGCTGACCGCCCAACGACCCCCGCCCATTGACGTCAATAATG
ACGTATGTTCCCATAGTAACGCCAATAGGGACTTTCCATTGACGTCAATGGGTGGAGTATTTACGGTAAA
CTGCCCACTTGGCAGTACATCAAGTGTATCATATGCCAAGTACGCCCCCTATTGACGTCAATGACGGTAA
ATGGCCCGCCTGGCATTATGCCCAGTACATGACCTTATGGGACTTTCCTACTTGGCAGTACATCTACGTA
TTAGTCATCGCTATTACCATGGTGATGCGGTTTTGGCAGTACATCAATGGGCGTGGATAGCGGTTTGACT
CACGGGGATTTCCAAGTCTCCACCCCATTGACGTCAATGGGAGTTTGTTTTGGCACCAAAATCAACGGGA
CTTTCCAAAATGTCGTAACAACTCCGCCCCATTGACGCAAATGGGCGGTAGGCGTGTACGGTGGGAGGTC
TATATAAGCAGAGCTGGTTTAGTGAACCGTCAGATCCGCTAGCGCTACCGGACTCAGATCTCGAGCTCAA
GCTTCGAATTCCGGGCGGGAGGAACATGACATCGCGGAGATGGTTTCACCCAAATATCACTGGTGTGGAG
GCAGAAAACCTACTGTTGACAAGAGGAGTTGATGGCAGTTTTTTGGCAAGGCCTAGTAAAAGTAACCCTG
GAGACTTCACACTTTCCGTTAGAAGAAATGGAGCTGTCACCCACATCAAGATTCAGAACACTGGTGATTA
CTATGACCTGTATGGAGGGGAGAAATTTGCCACTTTGGCTGAGTTGGTCCAGTATTACATGGAACATCAC
GGGCAATTAAAAGAGAAGAATGGAGATGTCATTGAGCTTAAATATCCTCTGAACTGTGCAGATCCTACCT
CTGAAAGGTGGTTTCATGGACATCTCTCTGGGAAAGAAGCAGAGAAATTATTAACTGAAAAAGGAAAACA
TGGTAGTTTTCTTGTACGAGAGAGCCAGAGCCACCCTGGAGATTTTGTTCTTTCTGTGCGCACTGGTGAT
GACAAAGGGGAGAGCAATGACGGCAAGTCTAAAGTGACCCATGTTATGATTCGCTGTCAGGAACTGAAAT
ACGACGTTGGTGGAGGAGAACGGTTTGATTCTTTGACAGATCTTGTGGAACATTATAAGAAGAATCCTAT
GGTGGAAACATTGGGTACAGTACTACAACTCAAGCAGCCCCTTAACACGACTCGTATAAATGCTGCTGAA
ATAGAAAGCAGAGTTCGAGAACTAAGCAAATTAGCTGAGACCACAGATAAAGTCAAACAAGGCTTTTGGG
AAGAATTTGAGACACTACAACAACAGGAGTGCAAACTTCTCTACAGCCGAAAAGAGGGTCAAAGGCAAGA
AAACAAAAACAAAAATAGATATAAAAACATCCTGCCCTTTGATCATACCAGGGTTGTCCTACACGATGGT
GATCCCAATGAGCCTGTTTCAGATTACATCAATGCAAATATCATCATGCCTGAATTTGAAACCAAGTGCA
ACAATTCAAAGCCCAAAAAGAGTTACATTGCCACACAAGGCTGCCTGCAAAACACGGTGAATGACTTTTG
GCGGATGGTGTTCCAAGAAAACTCCCGAGTGATTGTCATGACAACGAAAGAAGTGGAGAGAGGAAAGAGT
AAATGTGTCAAATACTGGCCTGATGAGTATGCTCTAAAAGAATATGGCGTCATGCGTGTTAGGAACGTCA
AAGAAAGCGCCGCTCATGACTATACGCTAAGAGAACTTAAACTTTCAAAGGTTGGACAAGGGAATACGGA
GAGAACGGTCTGGCAATACCACTTTCGGACCTGGCCGGCCCACGGCGTGCCCAGCGACCCTGGGGGCGTG
CTGGACTTCCTGGAGGAGGTGCACCATAAGCAGGAGAGCATCATGGATGCAGGGCCGGTCGTGGTGCACT
GCAGTGCTGGAATTGGCCGGACAGGGACGTTCATTGTGATTGATATTCTTATTGACATCATCAGAGAGAA
AGGTGTTGACTGCGATATTGACGTTCCCAAAACCATCCAGATGGTGCGGTCTCAGAGGTCAGGGATGGTC
GCGACAGAAGCACAGTACCGATTTATCTATATGGCGGTCCAGCATTATATTGAAACACTACAGCGCAGGA
TTGAAGAAGAGCAGAAAAGCAAGAGGAAAGGGCACGAATATACAAATATTAAGTATTCTCTAGCGGACCA
GACGAGTGGAGATCAGAGCCCTCTCCCGCCTTGTACTCCAACGCCACCCTGTGCAGAAATGAGAGAAGAC
AGTGCTAGAGTCTATGAAAACGTGGGCCTGATGCAACAGCAGAAAAGTTTCAGAAAACTCATCTCTGAAG
AGGATCTGTGAGAATTCTGCAGTCGACGGTACCGCGGGCCCGGGATCCGCCCCTCTCCCTCCCCCCCCCC
TAACGTTACTGGCCGAAGCCGCTTGGAATAAGGCCGGTGTGCGTTTGTCTATATGTTATTTTCCACCATA
TTGCCGTCTTTTGGCAATGTGAGGGCCCGGAAACCTGGCCCTGTCTTCTTGACGAGCATTCCTAGGGGTC
TTTCCCCTCTCGCCAAAGGAATGCAAGGTCTGTTGAATGTCGTGAAGGAAGCAGTTCCTCTGGAAGCTTC
TTGAAGACAAACAACGTCTGTAGCGACCCTTTGCAGGCAGCGGAACCCCCCACCTGGCGACAGGTGCCTC
TGCGGCCAAAAGCCACGTGTATAAGATACACCTGCAAAGGCGGCACAACCCCAGTGCCACGTTGTGAGTT
GGATAGTTGTGGAAAGAGTCAAATGGCTCTCCTCAAGCGTATTCAACAAGGGGCTGAAGGATGCCCAGAA
GGTACCCCATTGTATGGGATCTGATCTGGGGCCTCGGTACACATGCTTTACATGTGTTTAGTCGAGGTTA
AAAAAACGTCTAGGCCCCCCGAACCACGGGGACGTGGTTTTCCTTTGAAAAACACGATGATAATATGGCC
ACAACCATGGTGAGCAAGGGCGAGGAGCTGTTCACCGGGGTGGTGCCCATCCTGGTCGAGCTGGACGGCG
ACGTAAACGGCCACAAGTTCAGCGTGTCCGGCGAGGGCGAGGGCGATGCCACCTACGGCAAGCTGACCCT
GAAGTTCATCTGCACCACCGGCAAGCTGCCCGTGCCCTGGCCCACCCTCGTGACCACCCTGACCTACGGC
GTGCAGTGCTTCAGCCGCTACCCCGACCACATGAAGCAGCACGACTTCTTCAAGTCCGCCATGCCCGAAG
GCTACGTCCAGGAGCGCACCATCTTCTTCAAGGACGACGGCAACTACAAGACCCGCGCCGAGGTGAAGTT
CGAGGGCGACACCCTGGTGAACCGCATCGAGCTGAAGGGCATCGACTTCAAGGAGGACGGCAACATCCTG
GGGCACAAGCTGGAGTACAACTACAACAGCCACAACGTCTATATCATGGCCGACAAGCAGAAGAACGGCA
TCAAGGTGAACTTCAAGATCCGCCACAACATCGAGGACGGCAGCGTGCAGCTCGCCGACCACTACCAGCA
GAACACCCCCATCGGCGACGGCCCCGTGCTGCTGCCCGACAACCACTACCTGAGCACCCAGTCCGCCCTG
AGCAAAGACCCCAACGAGAAGCGCGATCACATGGTCCTGCTGGAGTTCGTGACCGCCGCCGGGATCACTC
TCGGCATGGACGAGCTGTACAAGTAAAGCGGCCGCGACTCTAGATCATAATCAGCCATACCACATTTGTA
GAGGTTTTACTTGCTTTAAAAAACCTCCCACACCTCCCCCTGAACCTGAAACATAAAATGAATGCAATTG
TTGTTGTTAACTTGTTTATTGCAGCTTATAATGGTTACAAATAAAGCAATAGCATCACAAATTTCACAAA
TAAAGCATTTTTTTCACTGCATTCTAGTTGTGGTTTGTCCAAACTCATCAATGTATCTTAAGGCGTAAAT
TGTAAGCGTTAATATTTTGTTAAAATTCGCGTTAAATTTTTGTTAAATCAGCTCATTTTTTAACCAATAG
GCCGAAATCGGCAAAATCCCTTATAAATCAAAAGAATAGACCGAGATAGGGT
[37 nt withheld, positions 4183-4219]
AAAGAACGTGGACTCCAACGTCAAAGG
[49 nt withheld, positions 4247-4295]
T
[91 nt withheld, positions 4297-4387]
G
[124 nt withheld, positions 4389-4512]
CAGGTGGCACTTTTCGGGGAAATGTGCGCGGAACCCCTATTTGTTTATTTTTCTAAATACATTCAAATAT
GTATCCGCTCATGAGACAATAACCCTGATAAATGCTTCAATAATATTGAAAAAGGAAGAGTCCTGAGGCG
GAAAGAACCAGCTGTGGAATGTGTGTCAGTTAGGGTGTGGAAAGTCCCCAGGCTCCCCAGCAGGCAGAAG
TATGCAAAGCATGCATCTCAATTAGTCAGCAACCAGGTGTGGAAAGTCCCCAGGCTCCCCAGCAGGCAGA
AGTATGCAAAGCATGCATCTCAATTAGTCAGCAACCATAGTCCCGCCCCTAACTCCGCCCATCCCGCCCC
TAACTCCGCCCAGTTCCGCCCATTCTCCGCCCCATGGCTGACTAATTTTTTTTATTTATGCAGAGGCCGA
GGCCGCCTCGGCCTCTGAGCTATTCCAGAAGTAGTGAGGAGGCTTTTTTGGAGGCCTAGGCTTTTGCAAA
GATCGATCAAGAGACAGGATGAGGATCGTTTCGCATGATTGAACAAGATGGATTGCACGCAGGTTCTCCG
GCCGCTTGGGTGGAGAGGCTATTCGGCTATGACTGGGCACAACAGACAATCGGCTGCTCTGATGCCGCCG
TGTTCCGGCTGTCAGCGCAGGGGCGCCCGGTTCTTTTTGTCAAGACCGACCTGTCCGGTGCCCTGAATGA
ACTGCAAGACGAGGCAGCGCGGCTATCGTGGCTGGCCACGACGGGCGTTCCTTGCGCAGCTGTGCTCGAC
GTTGTCACTGAAGCGGGAAGGGACTGGCTGCTATTGGGCGAAGTGCCGGGGCAGGATCTCCTGTCATCTC
ACCTTGCTCCTGCCGAGAAAGTATCCATCATGGCTGATGCAATGCGGCGGCTGCATACGCTTGATCCGGC
TACCTGCCCATTCGACCACCAAGCGAAACATCGCATCGAGCGAGCACGTACTCGGATGGAAGCCGGTCTT
GTCGATCAGGATGATCTGGACGAAGAGCATCAGGGGCTCGCGCCAGCCGAACTGTTCGCCAGGCTCAAGG
CGAGCATGCCCGACGGCGAGGATCTCGTCGTGACCCATGGCGATGCCTGCTTGCCGAATATCATGGTGGA
AAATGGCCGCTTTTCTGGATTCATCGACTGTGGCCGGCTGGGTGTGGCGGACCGCTATCAGGACATAGCG
TTGGCTACCCGTGATATTGCTGAAGAGCTTGGCGGCGAATGGGCTGACCGCTTCCTCGTGCTTTACGGTA
TCGCCGCTCCCGATTCGCAGCGCATCGCCTTCTATCGCCTTCTTGACGAGTTCTTCTGAGCGGGACTCTG
GGGTTCGAAATGACCGACCAAGCGACGCCCAACCTGCCATCACGAGATTTCGATTCCACCGCCGCCTTCT
ATGAAAGGTTGGGCTTCGGAATCGTTTTCCGGGACGCCGGCTGGATGATCCTCCAGCGCGGGGATCTCAT
GCTGGAGTTCTTCGCCCACCCTAGGGGGAGGCTAACTGAAACACGGAAGGAGACAATACCGGAAGGAACC
CGCGCTATGACGGCAATAAAAAGACAGAATAAAACGCACGGTGTTGGGTCGTTTGTTCATAAACGCGGGG
TTCGGTCCCAGGGCTGGCACTCTGTCGATACCCCACCGAGACCCCATTGGGGCCAATACGCCCGCGTTTC
TTCCTTTTCCCCACCCCACCCCCCAAGTTCGGGTGAAGGCCCAGGGCTCGCAGCCAACGTCGGGGCGGCA
GGCCCTGCCATAGCCTCAGGTTACTCATATATACTTTAGATTGATTTAAAACTTCATTTTTAATTTAAAA
GGATCTAGGTGAAGATCCTTTTTGATAATCTCATGACCAAAATCCCTTAACGTGAGTTTTCGTTCCACTG
AGCGTCAGACCCCGTAGAAAAGATCAAAGGATCTTCTTGAGATCCTTTTTTTCTGCGCGTAATCTGCTGC
TTGCAAACAAAAAAACCACCGCTACCAGCGGTGGTTTGTTTGCCGGATCAAGAGCTACCAACTCTTTTTC
CGAAGGTAACTGGCTTCAGCAGAGCGCAGATACCAAATACTGTTCTTCTAGTGTAGCCGTAGTTAGGCCA
CCACTTCAAGAACTCTGTAGCACCGCCTACATACCTCGCTCTGCTAATCCTGTTACCAGTGGCTGCTGCC
AGTGGCGATAAGTCGTGTCTTACCGGGTTGGACTCAAGACGATAGTTACCGGATAAGGCGCAGCGGTCGG
GCTGAACGGGGGGTTCGTGCACACAGCCCAGCTTGGAGCGAACGACCTACACCGAACTGAGATACCTACA
GCGTGAGCTATGAGAAAGCGCCACGCTTCCCGAAGGGAGAAAGGCGGACAGGTATCCGGTAAGCGGCAGG
GTCGGAACAGGAGAGCGCACGAGGGAGCTTCCAGGGGGAAACGCCTGGTATCTTTATAGTCCTGTCGGGT
TTCGCCACCTCTGACTTGAGCGTCGATTTTTGTGATGCTCGTCAGGGGGGCGGAGCCTATGGAAAAACGC
CAGCAACGCGGCCTTTTTACGGTTCCTGGCCTTTTGCTGGCCTTTTGCTCACATGTTCTTTCCTGCGTTA
TCCCCTGATTCTGTGGATAACCGTATTACCGC
