>Addgene plasmid #12286 | pIRES2-EGFP-SHP2DA | addgene partial sequence | sequence record 18850 | CMV-F 5'-CGCAAATGGGCGGTAGGCGTG-3'
GTCAGATCCGCTAGCGCTACCGGACTCAGATCTCGCGCTCAAGCTTCGAATTCCGGGCGGGAGGAACATG
ACATCGCGGAGATGGTTTCACCCAAATATCACTGGTGTGGAGGCAGAAAACCTACTGTTGACAAGAGGAG
TTGATGGCAGTTTTTTGGCAAGGCCTAGTAAAAGTAACCCTGGAGACTTCACACTTTCCGTTAGAAGAAA
TGGAGCTGTCACCCACATCAAGATTCAGAACACTGGTGATTACTATGACCTGTATGGAGGGGAGAAATTT
GCCACTTTGGCTGAGTTGGTCCAGTATTACATGGAACATCACGGGCAATTAAAAGAGAAGAATGGAGATG
TCATTGAGCTTAAATATCCTCTGAACTGTGCAGATCCTACCTCTGAAAGGTGGTTTCATGGACATCTCTC
TGGGAAAGAAGCAGAGAAATTATTAACTGAAAAAGGAAAACATGGTAGTTTTCTTGTACGAGAGAGCCAG
AGCCACCCTGGAGATTTTGTTCTTTCTGTGCGCACTGGTGATGACAAAGGGGAGAGCAATGACGGCAAGT
CTAAAGTGACCCATGTTATGATTCGCTGTCAGGAACTGAAATACGACGTTGGTGGAGGAGAACGGTTTGA
TTCTTTGACAGATCTTGTGGAACATTATAAGAAGAATCCTATGGTGGAAACATTGGGTACAGTACTACAA
CTCAAGCAGCCCCTTAACACGACTCGTATAAATGCTGCTGAAATAGAAAGCAGAGTTCGAGAACTAAGCA
AATTAGCTGAGACCACAGATAAAGTCAAACAAGGCTTTTGGGGAGAATTTGAGACACTACAACAACAGGA
GTGCAAACTTCTCTACAGC
